>Addgene plasmid #127955 | pCMVd2-Dr-TrkB | addgene full sequence | sequence record 259318 | Addgene NGS Result
TTTCCATAGGCTCCGCCCCCCTGACGAGCATCACAAAAATCGACGCTCAAGTCAGAGGTGGCGAAACCCG
ACAGGACTATAAAGATACCAGGCGTTTCCCCCTGGAAGCTCCCTCGTGCGCTCTCCTGTTCCGACCCTGC
CGCTTACCGGATACCTGTCCGCCTTTCTCCCTTCGGGAAGCGTGGCGCTTTCTCATAGCTCACGCTGTAG
GTATCTCAGTTCGGTGTAGGTCGTTCGCTCCAAGCTGGGCTGTGTGCACGAACCCCCCGTTCAGCCCGAC
CGCTGCGCCTTATCCGGTAACTATCGTCTTGAGTCCAACCCGGTAAGACACGACTTATCGCCACTGGCAG
CAGCCACTGGTAACAGGATTAGCAGAGCGAGGTATGTAGGCGGTGCTACAGAGTTCTTGAAGTGGTGGCC
TAACTACGGCTACACTAGAAGGACAGTATTTGGTATCTGCGCTCTGCTGAAGCCAGTTACCTTCGGAAAA
AGAGTTGGTAGCTCTTGATCCGGCAAACAAACCACCGCTGGTAGCGGTGGTTTTTTTGTTTGCAAGCAGC
AGATTACGCGCAGAAAAAAAGGATTTCAAGAAGATCCTTTGATCTTTTCTACGGGGTCTGACGCTCAGTG
GAACGAAAACTCACGTTAAGGGATTTTGGTCATGAGATTATCAAAAAGGATCTTCACCTAGATCCTTTTA
TAGTCCGGAAATACAGGAACGCACGCTGGATGGCCCTTCGCTGGGATGGTGAAACCATGAAAAATGGCAG
CTTCAGTGGATTAAGTGGGGGTAATGTGGCCTGTACCCTCTGGTTGCATAGGTATTCATACGGTTAAAAT
TTATCAGGCGCGATTGCGGCAGTTTTTCGGGTGGTTTGTTGCCATTTTTACCTGTCTGCTGCCGTGATCG
CGCTGAACGCGTTTTAGCGGTGCGTACAATTAAGGGATTATGGTAAATCCACTTACTGTCTGCCCTCGTA
GCCATCGAGATAAACCGCAGTACTCCGGCCACGATGCGTCCGGCGTAGAGGATCGAGATCTGACGCAAAT
GGGCGGTAGGCGTGTACGGTGGGAGGTCTATATAAGCAGAGCTGGTTTAGTGAACCGTCAGATCACTAGA
AGCTTGGTACCATGGGATGTATTAAATCAAAAAGGAAAGACGCTCTGTACAAGGAATTCAGTGCTGGTAG
TGCTGGTAGTGCTGGCACCGGTATGAGCCGGGACCCGTTGCCCTTTTTTCCACCGCTTTACCTTGGTGGC
CCGGAAATTACCACCGAGAACTGCGAGCGCGAGCCGATTCATATTCCCGGCAGCATCCAGCCGCACGGCG
CCCTGCTCACTGCCGACGGGCACAGCGGCGAGGTGCTCCAGATGAGCCTCAACGCGGCCACTTTTTTGGG
ACAGGAACCCACAGTGCTGCGCGGACAGACCCTCGCCGCACTGCTGCCCGAGCAGTGGCCCGCGCTGCAA
GCGGCCCTGCCCCCCGGCTGCCCCGACGCCCTGCAATACCGCGCAACGCTGGACTGGCCTGCCGCCGGGC
ACCTTTCGCTGACGGTGCACCGGGTCGGCGAGTTGCTGATTCTGGAGTTCGAGCCGACGGAGGCCTGGGA
CAGCACCGGGCCGCACGCGCTGCGCAACGCGATGTTCGCGTTCGAAAGTGCCCCCAACCTGCGGGCGCTG
GCCGAGGTGGCGACCCAGACGGTCCGCGAGCTGACGGGCTTTGACCGGGTGATGCTCTACAAATTTGCCC
CCGACGCCACCGGCGAAGTGATTGCCGAGGCCCGCCGTGAGGGGCTGCACGCCTTTCTGGGCCACCGTTT
TCCCGCGTCGGACATTCCGGCGCAGGCCCGCGCGCTCTACACCCGGCACCTGCTGCGCCTGACCGCCGAC
ACCCGCGCCGCCACCGTGCCGCTCGATCCCGTCCTCAACCCGCAGACGAATGCGCCCACCCCGCTGGGCG
GCGCCGTGCTGCGCGCCACCTCGCCCATGCACATGCAGTACCTGCGGAACATGGGCGTCGGGTCGAGCCT
GTCGGTGTCGGTGGTGGTCGGCGGCCAGCTCTGGGGCCTGATCGCCTGCCACCACCAGACGCCCTACGTG
TTGCCGCCCGACCTGCGAACCACGCTCGAATACCTGGGCCGCTTGCTGAGCCTGCAAGTTCAGGTCAAGG
AAGCGGCGGACGTGGCGGCCTTTCGCCAGAGCCTGCGGGAGCACCACGCGCGGGTGGCCCTCGCGGCGGC
GCACTCGCTCTCGCCGCACGACACCCTCAGTGACCCGGCGCTTGACCTGCTGGGCCTGATGCGGGCCGGG
GGCCTGATTCTGCGTTTCGAGGGCCGCTGGCAGACGTTGGGTGAAGTGCCGCCTGCCCCGGCGGTGGACG
CGCTGCTGGCGTGGCTCGAAACCCAGCCGGGCGCCCTGGTCCAGACCGACGCGCTAGGCCAACTGTGGCT
CGCCGGCGCCGATCTCGCCCCCAGCGCAGCGGGCCTGCTCGCCATCAGCGTGGGCGAGGGCTGGTCGGAG
TGCCTCGTCTGGCTGCGGCCCGAACTGCGGCTGGAGGTCGCCTGGGGCGGGGCCACTCCTGACCAGGCGA
AAGACGACCTCGGGCCGCGCCACTCATTCGACACCTACCTCGAAGAAAAACGCGGCTACGCCGAGCCCTG
GCATCCCGGCGAAATCGAGGAGGCGCAGGATCTACGTGACACATTGACCGGGGCGCTGGGCGAGGCAGAG
GCAGCAGCAAAGGAGGCAGCAGCAAAGGAAGCGGCGGCGAAAGAAGCGGCGGCGAAAGCGAAGTTGGCGA
GACATTCCAAGTTTGGCATGAAAGGCCCAGCTTCCGTCATCAGCAACGACGATGACTCTGCCAGCCCTCT
CCACCACATCTCCAACGGGAGCAACACTCCGTCTTCTTCGGAGGGCGGGCCCGATGCTGTCATCATTGGG
ATGACCAAGATCCCTGTCATTGAAAACCCCCAGTACTTCGGTATCACCAACAGCCAGCTCAAGCCGGACA
CATTTGTTCAGCACATCAAGAGACACAACATCGTTCTGAAGAGGGAGCTTGGAGAAGGAGCCTTTGGGAA
AGTTTTCCTAGCGGAGTGCTATAACCTCTGCCCCGAGCAGGATAAGATCCTGGTGGCCGTGAAGACGCTG
AAGGACGCCAGCGACAATGCTCGCAAGGACTTTCATCGCGAAGCCGAGCTGCTGACCAACCTCCAGCACG
AGCACATTGTCAAGTTCTACGGTGTCTGTGTGGAGGGCGACCCACTCATCATGGTCTTTGAGTACATGAA
GCACGGGGACCTCAACAAGTTCCTTAGGGCACACGGGCCAGATGCAGTGCTGATGGCAGAGGGTAACCCG
CCCACCGAGCTGACGCAGTCGCAGATGCTGCACATCGCTCAGCAAATCGCAGCAGGCATGGTCTACCTGG
CATCCCAACACTTCGTGCACCGAGACCTGGCCACCCGGAACTGCTTGGTAGGAGAGAACCTGCTGGTGAA
AATTGGGGACTTCGGGATGTCCCGGGATGTATACAGCACCGACTACTACCGGGTTGGTGGCCACACAATG
TTGCCCATCCGATGGATGCCTCCAGAGAGCATCATGTACAGGAAATTCACCACCGAGAGTGACGTCTGGA
GCCTGGGAGTTGTGTTGTGGGAGATCTTCACCTACGGCAAGCAGCCCTGGTATCAGCTATCAAACAACGA
GGTGATAGAATGCATCACCCAGGGCAGAGTCCTTCAGCGGCCTCGCACGTGTCCCCAGGAGGTGTACGAG
CTGATGCTGGGATGCTGGCAGCGGGAACCACACACAAGGAAGAACATCAAGAACATCCACACACTCCTTC
AGAACTTGGCGAAGGCGTCGCCCGTCTACCTGGACATCCTAGGCTAGCTCGAGCCAACCACTGAGGATCT
GTACTTTCAGAGCGATAACGATGGATCCAGTCTCCCCGGGAGCTCATATGTGTCACTTAAGTATATCTAG
AGTCGACCTGCAGGCATGCAAGCTGATCCGGCTGCTAACAAAGCCCGAAAGGAAGCTGAGTTGGCTGCTG
CCACCGCTGAGCAATAACTAGCATAACCCCTTGGGGCGGCCGCTTCGAGCAGACATGATAAGATACATTG
ATGAGTTTGGACAAACCACAACTAGAATGCAGTGAAAAAAATGCTTTATTTGTGAAATTTGTGATGCTAT
TGCTTTATTTGTAACCATTATAAGCTGCAATAAACAAGTTAACAACAACAATTGCATTCATTTTATGTTT
CAGGTTCAGGGGGAGATGTGGGAGGTTTTTTTAAGCAAGTAAAACCTCTACAAATGTGGTAAAATCGTAT
TCTAATGGAGCCTCTTTGCGCTTGCGTTTTCCCTTGTCCAGATAGCCCAGTAGCTGACATTCATCCGGGG
TCAGCACCGTTTCTGCGGACTGGCTTTCTACGTGTTCCGCTTCCTTTAGCAGCCCTTGCGCCCTGAGTGC
TTGCGGCAGCGTGAGCTTCAAAAGAATTGCCAGCTGGGGCGCCCTCTGGTAAGGTTGGGAAGCCCTGCAA
AGTAAACTGGATGGCTTTCTTGCCGCCAAGGATCTGATGGCGCAGGGGATCAAGATCTGATCAAGAGACA
GGATGACGGTCGTTTCGCATGCTTGAACAAGATGGATTGCACGCAGGTTCTCCGGCCGCTTGGGTGGAGA
GGCTATTCGGCTATGACTGGGCACAACAGACAATCGGCTGCTCTGATGCCGCCGTGTTCCGGCTGTCAGC
GCAGGGGCGCCCGGTTCTTTTTGTCAAGACCGACCTGTCCGGTGCCCTGAATGAACTGCAGGACGAGGCA
GCGCGGCTATCGTGGCTGGCCACGACGGGCGTTCCTTGCGCAGCTGTGCTCGACGTTGTCACTGAAGCGG
GAAGGGACTGGCTGCTATTGGGCGAAGTGCCGGGGCAGGATCTCCTGTCATCTCACCTTGCTCCTGCCGA
GAAAGTATCCATCATGGCTGATGCAATGCGGCGGCTGCATACGCTTGATCCGGCTACCTGCCCATTCGAC
CACCAAGCGAAACATCGCATCGAGCGAGCACGCACTCGGATGGAAGCCGGTCTTGTCGATCAGGATGATC
TGGACGAAGAGCATCAGGGGCTCGCGCCAGCCGAACTGTTCGCCAGGCTCAAGGCGCGTATGCCGGATGG
TGAGGATCTCGTCGTGACTCATGGCGATGCCTGCTTGCCGAATATCATGGTGGAAAATGGCCGCTTTTCT
GGATTCATCGACTGTGGCCGGCTGGGTGTGGCGGACCGCTATCAGGACATAGCGTTGGCTACCCGTGATA
TTGCTGAAGAGCTTGGCGGCGAATGGGCTGACCGCTTCCTCGTGCTTTACGGTATCGCCGCTCCCGATTC
GCAGCGCATCGCCTTCTATCGCCTTCTTGACGAGTTCTTCTGAGCGGGACTCTGGGGTTCGAAATGACCG
ACCAAGCGACGCCCAACCGGTATCAGCTCACTCAAAGGCGGTAATACGGTTATCCACAGAATCAGGGGAT
AACGCAGGAAAGAACATGTGAGCAAAAGGCCAGCAAAAGGCCAGGAACCGTAAAAAGGCCGCGTTGCTGG
CGTT
Features (pLannotate 1.2.2; 15 found; start..end, strand, type, name):
      1..589     -  rep_origin     ori: high-copy-number ColE1/pMB1/pBR322/pUC origin of replication
    705..988     +  misc_feature   cer region: ColE1-derived recombination site that helps to maintain plasmids as monomers
   1042..1093    +  promoter       CMVd2 promoter: truncated human cytomegalovirus (CMV) immediate early promoter that yields moderately reduced expression relative to the full-length promoter
   1213..2175    +  CDS            DrCBD: DrCBD is a basic (constitutively fluorescent) long stokes shift fluorescent protein published in 2009, derived from Deinococcus radiodurans. It requires the cofactor biliverdin for fluorescence.
   2791..3894    +  CDS            Ntrk2 (fragment): NTRK2_RAT - Also known as Trkb. Experimental evidence at protein level: Swiss-Prot protein existence level 1. Receptor tyrosine kinase involved in the development and the maturation of the central and the peripheral nervous systems through regulation of neuron survival, proliferation, migration, differentiation, and synapse formation and plasticity. Receptor for BDNF/brain-derived neurotrophic factor and NTF4/neurotrophin-4. Alternatively can also bind NTF3/neurotrophin-3 which is less efficient in activating the receptor but regulates neuron survival through NTRK2. Upon ligand-binding, underg
   3913..3933    +  CDS            TEV site: tobacco etch virus (TEV) protease recognition and cleavage site
   3986..4014    +  misc_feature   MCS (fragment): pUC18/19 multiple cloning site
   4021..4070    +  CDS            SET1 (fragment): solubility-enhancement tag derived from T7 phage gene 10B
   4078..4097    +  terminator     T7 terminator (fragment): transcription terminator for bacteriophage T7 RNA polymerase
   4119..4240    -  polyA_signal   SV40 poly(A) signal: SV40 polyadenylation signal
   4263..4331    -  CDS            large T antigen (fragment): large T antigen from SV40 (simian virus 40)
   4352..4504    -  CDS            tnpA (fragment): TN5P_ECOLX - Also known as tnp. Experimental evidence at protein level: Swiss-Prot protein existence level 1. Mediates transposition of transposon Tn5 by a 'cut and paste' mechanism. First, the monomeric transposase binds the 19 bp inverted DNA repeats flanking the transposon. Then, dimerization of the DNA- bound transposase creates a synaptic DNA complex. After nicking of the first DNA strand, excision of the transposon proceeds through a series of intermediates. The transposase then mediates the insertion of the transposon at a new site by strand transfer. The activity of the wild- type tran
   4506..4607    +  CDS            tnpA (fragment): TN5P_ECOLX - Also known as tnp. Experimental evidence at protein level: Swiss-Prot protein existence level 1. Mediates transposition of transposon Tn5 by a 'cut and paste' mechanism. First, the monomeric transposase binds the 19 bp inverted DNA repeats flanking the transposon. Then, dimerization of the DNA- bound transposase creates a synaptic DNA complex. After nicking of the first DNA strand, excision of the transposon proceeds through a series of intermediates. The transposase then mediates the insertion of the transposon at a new site by strand transfer. The activity of the wild- type tran
   4639..5433    +  CDS            NeoR/KanR: aminoglycoside phosphotransferase from Tn5; aph(3')-II (or nptII); confers resistance to neomycin, kanamycin, and G418 (Geneticin®)
   5478..5557    -  rep_origin     RSF ori (fragment): Plasmids containing the RSF 1030 origin of replication can be propagated in E. coli cells that contain additional plasmids with compatible origins.
