[The description below was written by a language model from this plasmid's Addgene catalogue record and pLannotate feature annotations shown in this document.]
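Description:
pCMVd2-Dr-TrkB is a 5.6 kb mammalian expression plasmid built on the pCMVd2 backbone, in which a truncated human cytomegalovirus immediate-early promoter (CMVd2) drives expression at a moderately reduced level compared with full-length CMV. It is propagated in E. coli under kanamycin selection through a Tn5-derived NeoR/KanR (aph(3')-II) gene. Replication relies on a ColE1/pUC-type origin, and a ColE1 cer site helps keep the plasmid monomeric. The catalogue lists the plasmid as low copy, whereas the annotation describes the origin as a high-copy type.

The insert, Myr-3xSAG-Dr-hel4-TrkB (DrTrkB), is a synthetic fusion. By its name it comprises a myristoylation signal for membrane anchoring, a 3xSAG linker, a Deinococcus radiodurans bacteriophytochrome module, a "hel4" linker and a TrkB portion. The feature table detects the biliverdin-binding DrCBD region and, downstream, a fragment matching rat Ntrk2 (TrkB), the receptor tyrosine kinase for BDNF and NT-4. The unannotated stretch between them presumably holds the rest of the photosensory module and the linker, and the short Myr and SAG elements are not annotated.

After the coding region come a TEV site, MCS remnants, a T7 terminator fragment and an SV40 poly(A) signal annotated on the reverse strand; several of these, like the Tn5 transposase and RSF ori fragments, look like backbone remnants.

The associated publication concerns neurotrophin receptor kinases regulated by near-infrared light, so the construct serves as an optogenetic tool for light control of TrkB signalling in mammalian cells. The purpose field names "DrTrkA", although the plasmid name, insert and annotation all indicate TrkB. The depositor also notes minor sequence discrepancies that are said not to affect function.
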