Addgene plasmid #127955: pCMVd2-Dr-TrkB
Purpose: Myr DrTrkA expression in mammalian cells
Depositing lab: Vladislav Verkhusha. Depositing organization: University of Helsinki. Publication: Neurotrophin receptor tyrosine kinases regulated with near-infrared light. Leopold AV, Chernov KG, Shemetov AA, Verkhusha VV. Nat Commun. 2019 Mar 8;10(1):1129. doi: 10.1038/s41467-019-08988-3. PubMed 30850602.
Backbone
  Vector backbone: pCMVd2
  Vector type: Mammalian Expression
Growth in bacteria
  Bacterial resistance: Kanamycin, 50 μg/mL
  Growth temperature: 37°C
  Growth strain: DH5alpha
  Copy number: Low Copy
Gene/Insert
  Gene/Insert name: Myr-3xSAG-Dr-hel4-TrkB (alt name: DrTrkB)
  Species: Synthetic
  Cloning method: Restriction Enzyme; 5′ cloning site Unknown (unknown if destroyed)
Terms and licenses: Academic/Nonprofit Terms; Industry Terms: Not Available to Industry
Depositor comments: Please note that there are some discrepancies between Addgene's NGS sequence and the depositor's provided partial sequence. The depositor noted that these discrepancies do not affect plasmid function.
How to cite: pCMVd2-Dr-TrkB was a gift from Vladislav Verkhusha (Addgene plasmid # 127955 ; http://n2t.net/addgene:127955 ; RRID:Addgene_127955)
