>Addgene plasmid #127955 | pCMVd2-Dr-TrkB | depositor partial sequence | sequence record 259244 | pCMVd2-Dr-TrkB sequence 2763 bps
ATGGGATGTATTAAATCAAAAAGGAAAGACGCTCTGTACAAGGAATTCAGTGCTGGTAGTGCTGGTAGTG
CTGGCACCGGTATGAGCCGGGACCCGTTGCCCTTTTTTCCACCGCTTTACCTTGGTGGCCCGGAAATTAC
CACCGAGAACTGCGAGCGCGAGCCGATTCATATTCCCGGCAGCATCCAGCCGCACGGCGCCCTGCTCACT
GCCGACGGGCACAGCGGCGAGGTGCTCCAGATGAGCCTCAACGCGGCCACTTTTCTGGGACAGGAACCCA
CAGTGCTGCGCGGACAGACCCTCGCCGCACTGCTGCCCGAGCAGTGGCCCGCGCTGCAAGCGGCCCTGCC
CCCCGGCTGCCCCGACGCCCTGCAATACCGCGCAACGCTGGACTGGCCTGCCGCCGGGCACCTTTCGCTG
ACGGTGCACCGGGTCGGCGAGTTGCTGATTCTGGAATTCGAGCCGACGGAGGCCTGGGACAGCACCGGGC
CGCACGCGCTGCGCAACGCGATGTTCGCGCTCGAAAGTGCCCCCAACCTGCGGGCGCTGGCCGAGGTGGC
GACCCAGACGGTCCGCGAGCTGACGGGCTTTGACCGGGTGATGCTCTACAAATTTGCCCCCGACGCCACC
GGCGAAGTGATTGCCGAGGCCCGCCGTGAGGGGCTGCACGCCTTTCTGGGCCACCGTTTTCCCGCGTCGG
ACATTCCGGCGCAGGCCCGCGCGCTCTACACCCGGCACCTGCTGCGCCTGACCGCCGACACCCGCGCCGC
CGCCGTGCCGCTCGATCCCGTCCTCAACCCGCAGACGAATGCGCCCACCCCGCTGGGCGGCGCCGTGCTG
CGCGCCACCTCGCCCATGCACATGCAGTACCTGCGGAACATGGGCGTCGGGTCGAGCCTGTCGGTGTCGG
TGGTGGTCGGCGGCCAGCTCTGGGGCCTGATCGCCTGCCACCACCAGACGCCCTACGTGTTGCCGCCCGA
CCTGCGAACCACGCTCGAATACCTGGGCCGCTTGCTGAGCCTGCAAGTTCAGGTCAAGGAAGCGGCGGAC
GTGGCGGCCTTTCGCCAGAGCCTGCGGGAGCACCACGCGCGGGTGGCCCTCGCGGCGGCGCACTCGCTCT
CGCCGCACGACACCCTCAGTGACCCGGCGCTTGACCTGCTGGGCCTGATGCGGGCCGGGGGCCTGATTCT
GCGTTTCGAGGGCCGCTGGCAGACGTTGGGTGAAGTGCCGCCTGCCCCGGCGGTGGACGCGCTGCTGGCG
TGGCTCGAAACCCAGCCGGGCGCCCTGGTCCAGACCGACGCGCTGGGCCAACTGTGGCCCGCCGGCGCCG
ATCTCGCCCCCAGCGCAGCGGGCCTGCTCGCCATCAGCGTGGGCGAGGGCTGGTCGGAGTGCCTCGTCTG
GCTGCGGCCCGAACTGCGGCTGGAGGTCGCCTGGGGCGGGGCCACTCCTGACCAGGCGAAAGACGACCTC
GGGCCGCGCCACTCATTCGACACCTACCTCGAAGAAAAACGCGGCTACGCCGAGCCCTGGCATCCCGGCG
AAATCGAGGAGGCGCAGGATCTACGTGACACATTGACCGGGGCGCTGGGCGAGGCAGAGGCAGCAGCAAA
GGAGGCAGCAGCAAAGGAAGCGGCGGCGAAAGAAGCGGCGGCGAAAGCGAAGTTGGCGAGACATTCCAAG
TTTGGCATGAAAGGCCCAGCTTCCGTCATCAGCAACGACGATGACTCTGCCAGCCCTCTCCACCACATCT
CCAACGGGAGCAACACTCCGTCTTCTTCGGAGGGCGGGCCCGATGCTGTCATCATTGGGATGACCAAGAT
CCCTGTCATTGAAAACCCCCAGTACTTCGGTATCACCAACAGCCAGCTCAAGCCGGACACATTTGTTCAG
CACATCAAGAGACACAACATCGTTCTGAAGAGGGAGCTTGGAGAAGGAGCCTTTGGGAAAGTTTTCCTAG
CGGAGTGCTATAACCTCTGCCCCGAGCAGGATAAGATCCTGGTGGCCGTGAAGACGCTGAAGGACGCCAG
CGACAATGCTCGCAAGGACTTTCATCGCGAAGCCGAGCTGCTGACCAACCTCCAGCACGAGCACATTGTC
AAGTTCTACGGTGTCTGTGTGGAGGGCGACCCACTCATCATGGTCTTTGAGTACATGAAGCACGGGGACC
TCAACAAGTTCCTTAGGGCACACGGGCCAGATGCAGTGCTGATGGCAGAGGGTAACCCGCCCACCGAGCT
GACGCAGTCGCAGATGCTGCACATCGCTCAGCAAATCGCAGCAGGCATGGTCTACCTGGCATCCCAACAC
TTCGTGCACCGAGACCTGGCCACCCGGAACTGCTTGGTAGGAGAGAACCTGCTGGTGAAAATTGGGGACT
TCGGGATGTCCCGGGATGTATACAGCACCGACTACTACCGGGTTGGTGGCCACACAATGTTGCCCATCCG
ATGGATGCCTCCAGAGAGCATCATGTACAGGAAATTCACCACCGAGAGTGACGTCTGGAGCCTGGGAGTT
GTGTTGTGGGAGATCTTCACCTACGGCAAGCAGCCCTGGTATCAGCTATCAAACAACGAGGTGATAGAAT
GCATCACCCAGGGCAGAGTCCTTCAGCGGCCTCGCACGTGTCCCCAGGAGGTGTACGAGCTGATGCTGGG
ATGCTGGCAGCGGGAACCACACACAAGGAAGAACATCAAGAACATCCACACACTCCTTCAGAACTTGGCG
AAGGCGTCGCCCGTCTACCTGGACATCCTAGGC
